Addgene plasmid #233981: makeTCR_Hs.TRAV41
Purpose: Hs TRAV gene for makeTCR assembly
Depositing lab: Michael Platten. Depositing organization: Deutsches Krebsforschungszentrum (DKFZ). Publication: makeTCR: A Modular Platform for Rapid, Flexible, Scalable, Single-Step T Cell Receptor Synthesis. Hamberger M, Neuhoff M-T, Pietrantonio SV, Boschert T, Maldonado Torres C, Errerd A, Tan CL, Lindner JM, Platten M, Green EW. bioRxiv 2025.04.27.647198 10.1101/2025.04.27.647198.
Backbone
  Vector backbone: pmakeTCR
  Backbone manufacturer: custom
  Backbone size w/o insert (bp): 1710
  Vector type: Synthetic Biology
Growth in bacteria
  Bacterial resistance: Chloramphenicol, 25 μg/mL
  Growth temperature: 37°C
  Growth strain: DH5alpha
  Copy number: High Copy
Gene/Insert
  Gene/Insert name: TRAV41 (alt name: ENSG00000211820)
  Species: H. sapiens (human)
  Insert size (bp): 328
  Entrez Gene: TRAV41 (a.k.a. TCRAV19S1, TCRAV41S1)
  Promoter: n/a
  Cloning method: Restriction Enzyme; 5′ cloning site GATG (not destroyed); 3′ cloning site CTGT (not destroyed)
  Sequencing primers: 5′ M13 (-21) Forward; 3′ M13 Reverse
Resource information
  A portion of this plasmid was derived from a plasmid made by: synthetic
Terms and licenses: Academic/Nonprofit Terms; Industry Terms: Not Available to Industry
Depositor comments: Please visit https://doi.org/10.1101/2025.04.27.647198 for bioRxiv preprint.
How to cite: makeTCR_Hs.TRAV41 was a gift from Michael Platten (Addgene plasmid # 233981 ; http://n2t.net/addgene:233981 ; RRID:Addgene_233981)
