[The description below was written by a language model from this plasmid's Addgene catalogue record and pLannotate feature annotations shown in this document.]
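Description:
makeTCR_Hs.TRAV41 is a small synthetic-biology part plasmid (about 2 kb) that stores a single human T cell receptor alpha variable gene segment, TRAV41, as a module for the makeTCR assembly platform. It is built on the custom pmakeTCR backbone, a minimal bacterial vector of roughly 1.7 kb. Propagation in E. coli relies on a high-copy ColE1/pUC-type origin of replication, and selection is by chloramphenicol through a cat gene driven by its own cat promoter. The resistance cassette and origin are insulated by short transcription terminators (tonB, T7Te and T3Te), and a residual fragment of lacZα remains near the cloning region. M13 forward and reverse primer sites are listed for sequencing across the insert.

The payload is a synthetic insert of about 330 bp encoding the V region of the TCR alpha chain variable domain, the portion that contributes to recognition of peptide–MHC complexes. There is no promoter upstream of the insert and no eukaryotic expression elements are annotated, so the plasmid is not an expression construct in itself; it acts as a donor of the V segment. The insert is flanked by defined four-base junctions that are recorded as retained after cloning. This is consistent with a restriction-enzyme-based modular assembly using fixed overhangs, although the record does not name the enzyme. According to the stated purpose and the associated publication title, this TRAV module is combined with other makeTCR parts to build complete T cell receptor sequences in a single-step, scalable reaction. The record does not describe the destination vector or the partner modules.
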