Features (pLannotate 1.2.2; 8 found; start..end, strand, type, name):
      9..335     +  CDS            TRAV41: TVA41_HUMAN - Protein inferred from homology: Swiss-Prot protein existence level 3. V region of the variable domain of T cell receptor (TR) alpha chain that participates in the antigen recognition (PubMed:24600447). Alpha-beta T cell receptors are antigen specific receptors which are essential to the immune response and are present on the cell surface of T lymphocytes. Recognize peptide-major histocompatibility (MH) (pMH) complexes that are displayed by antigen presenting cells (APC), a prerequisite for efficient T cell adaptive immunity against pathogens (PubMed:25493333). Binding of alpha-be
    422..453     +  terminator     tonB terminator: bidirectional E. coli tonB-P14 transcription terminator
    454..556     +  promoter       cat promoter: promoter of the E. coli cat gene encoding chloramphenicol acetyltransferase
    557..1213    +  CDS            cat: CAT_ECOLX - Experimental evidence at protein level: Swiss-Prot protein existence level 1. This enzyme is an effector of chloramphenicol resistance in bacteria. From Escherichia coli. This protein is used as a marker in many commonly used cloning vectors, such as pACYC184.
   1240..1267    +  terminator     T7Te terminator: phage T7 early transcription terminator
   1279..1866    -  rep_origin     ori: high-copy-number ColE1/pMB1/pBR322/pUC origin of replication
   1888..1917    -  terminator     T3Te terminator: phage T3 early transcription terminator
   1989..2008    -  CDS            lacZα (fragment): LacZα fragment of β-galactosidase; lacZ fragment
>Addgene plasmid #233981 | makeTCR_Hs.TRAV41 | addgene full sequence | sequence record 470034 | Addgene NGS Result
CGTCTCAGATGGTGAAGATCCGGCAATTTTTGTTGGCTATTTTGTGGCTTCAGCTAAGCTGTGTAAGTGC
CGCCAAAAATGAAGTGGAGCAGAGTCCTCAGAACCTGACTGCCCAGGAAGGAGAATTTATCACAATCAAC
TGCAGTTACTCGGTAGGAATAAGTGCCTTACACTGGCTGCAACAGCATCCAGGAGGAGGCATTGTTTCCT
TGTTTATGCTGAGCTCAGGGAAGAAGAAGCATGGAAGATTAATTGCCACAATAAACATACAGGAAAAGCA
CAGCTCCCTGCACATCACAGCCTCCCATCCCAGAGACTCTGCCGTCTACATCTGTTGAGACGCAGGGAAG
ATGGCCGCGAAGAAAACGTCATAGCTGTTTCTGACTGACCATTTAAATCATACCTGACCTCCATAGCAGA
AAGTCAAAAGCCTCCGACCGGAGGCTTTTGACTTGATCGGCACGTAAGAGGTTCCAACTTTCACCATAAT
GAAATAAGATCACTACCGGGCGTATTTTTTGAGTTATCGAGATTTTCAGGAGCTAAGGAAGCTAAAATGG
AGAAAAAAATCACTGGATATACCACCGTTGATATATCCCAATGGCATCGTAAAGAACATTTTGAGGCATT
TCAGTCAGTTGCTCAATGTACCTATAACCAGACCGTTCAGCTGGATATTACGGCCTTTTTAAAGACCGTA
AAGAAAAATAAGCACAAGTTTTATCCGGCCTTTATTCACATTCTTGCCCGCCTGATGAATGCTCATCCGG
AATTTCGTATGGCAATGAAAGACGGTGAGCTGGTGATATGGGATAGTGTTCACCCTTGTTACACCGTTTT
CCATGAGCAAACTGAAACGTTTTCATCGCTCTGGAGTGAATACCACGACGATTTCCGGCAGTTTCTACAC
ATATATTCGCAAGATGTGGCGTGTTACGGTGAAAACCTGGCCTATTTCCCTAAAGGGTTTATTGAGAATA
TGTTTTTTGTCTCAGCCAATCCCTGGGTGAGTTTCACCAGTTTTGATTTAAACGTGGCCAATATGGACAA
CTTCTTCGCCCCCGTTTTCACCATGGGCAAATATTATACGCAAGGCGACAAGGTGCTGATGCCGCTGGCG
ATTCAGGTTCATCATGCCGTTTGTGATGGCTTCCATGTCGGCAGAATGCTTAATGAATTACAACAGTACT
GCGATGAGTGGCAGGGCGGGGCGTAATGAGGGCCCAAATGTAATCACCTGGCTCACCTTCGGGTGGGCCT
TTCTGCGTTGCTGGCGTTTTTCCATAGGCTCCGCCCCCCTGACGAGCATCACAAAAATCGATGCTCAAGT
CAGAGGTGGCGAAACCCGACAGGACTATAAAGATACCAGGCGTTTCCCCCTGGAAGCTCCCTCGTGCGCT
CTCCTGTTCCGACCCTGCCGCTTACCGGATACCTGTCCGCCTTTCTCCCTTCGGGAAGCGTGGCGCTTTC
TCATAGCTCACGCTGTAGGTATCTCAGTTCGGTGTAGGTCGTTCGCTCCAAGCTGGGCTGTGTGCACGAA
CCCCCCGTTCAGCCCGACCGCTGCGCCTTATCCGGTAACTATCGTCTTGAGTCCAACCCGGTAAGACACG
ACTTATCGCCACTGGCAGCAGCCACTGGTAACAGGATTAGCAGAGCGAGGTATGTAGGCGGTGCTACAGA
GTTCTTGAAGTGGTGGCCTAACTACGGCTACACTAGAAGAACAGTATTTGGTATCTGCGCTCTGCTGAAG
CCAGTTACCTCGGAAAAAGAGTTGGTAGCTCTTGATCCGGCAAACAAACCACCGCTGGTAGCGGTGGTTT
TTTTGTTTGCAAGCAGCAGATTACGCGCAGAAAAAAAGGATCTCAAGAAGATCCTTTGATTTTCTACCGA
AGAAAGGCCCACCCGTGAAGGTGAGCCAGTGAGTTGATTGCAGTCCAGTTACGCTGGAGTCTGAGGCTCG
TCCTGAATGATATCAAGCTTGAATTCGTTTGTAAAACGACGGCCAGTGCTAACCGTATCGCATTGGCCAT
ACCTACA
